Addgene plasmid #76020: DAPK2 gRNA (BRDN0001149451)
Purpose: 3rd generation lentiviral gRNA plasmid targeting human DAPK2
Depositing lab: John Doench & David Root. Depositing organization: Broad Institute. Publication: Optimized sgRNA design to maximize activity and minimize off-target effects of CRISPR-Cas9. Doench JG, Fusi N, Sullender M, Hegde M, Vaimberg EW, Donovan KF, Smith I, Tothova Z, Wilen C, Orchard R, Virgin HW, Listgarten J, Root DE. Nat Biotechnol. 2016 Jan 18. doi: 10.1038/nbt.3437. PubMed 26780180.
Backbone
  Vector backbone: lentiGuide-Puro
  Backbone manufacturer: Zhang Lab (Addgene plasmid # 52963)
  Vector type: Mammalian Expression, Lentiviral, CRISPR
  Selectable markers: Puromycin
Growth in bacteria
  Bacterial resistance: Ampicillin, 100 μg/mL
  Growth temperature: 37°C
  Growth strain: DH5alpha
  Copy number: High Copy
Gene/Insert
  Gene/Insert name: DAPK2 (alt names: DAPK2; NM_014326.3)
  gRNA/shRNA sequence: CTATGAGAACCGCACCGACG
  Species: H. sapiens (human)
  Entrez Gene: DAPK2 (a.k.a. DRP-1, DRP1)
  Promoter: hU6
  Cloning method: Unknown
  Sequencing primers: 5′ U6-F; 3′ pS2-R
Terms and licenses: Academic/Nonprofit Terms; Industry Terms: Not Available to Industry
Depositor comments: The gRNA was designed to target the following Genbank reference sequence(s): NM_014326.3. Note that this plasmid does NOT contain Cas9. It should be used in conjunction with lentiCas9-Blast (Addgene #52962) or otherwise with cell lines already expressing Cas9. Browse the full kinome gRNA library at http://www.addgene.org/pooled-library/broadgpp-human-kinome/ or visit http://www.broadinstitute.org/rnai/public/ for detailed protocols and information.
How to cite: DAPK2 gRNA (BRDN0001149451) was a gift from John Doench & David Root (Addgene plasmid # 76020 ; http://n2t.net/addgene:76020 ; RRID:Addgene_76020)
