[The description below was written by a language model from this plasmid's Addgene catalogue record and pLannotate feature annotations shown in this document.]
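Description:
DAPK2 gRNA (BRDN0001149451) is a third-generation lentiviral CRISPR guide RNA plasmid built on the lentiGuide-Puro backbone, designed to target the human DAPK2 gene (death-associated protein kinase 2, also known as DRP-1) using the NM_014326.3 reference transcript. The assembled sequence is 8,323 nt. It is propagated in E. coli as a high-copy plasmid through a ColE1/pUC-type origin with ampicillin selection from the β-lactamase gene. The backbone also carries an f1 origin, an SV40 origin and poly(A) signal, and remnants of lac, T7 and T3 elements.

The lentiviral transfer cassette begins with an RSV promoter fused to a truncated HIV-1 5' LTR, which makes genomic RNA production Tat-independent. It continues through the Ψ packaging signal with a partial gag sequence, the Rev response element and a cPPT/CTS, and ends in a self-inactivating ΔU3 3' LTR. Within this cassette, a human U6 RNA polymerase III promoter drives the DAPK2-specific spacer joined to the Streptococcus pyogenes Cas9 guide RNA scaffold. Downstream, the EF-1α core promoter with its intron A expresses puromycin N-acetyltransferase, followed by a WPRE to enhance transcript expression, so transduced mammalian cells can be selected with puromycin.

The plasmid does not encode Cas9. It is meant to be used with a separate Cas9 vector such as lentiCas9-Blast, or in cells that already express Cas9, to direct cleavage and knockout of DAPK2. It belongs to a human kinome gRNA collection associated with work on optimized sgRNA design for higher on-target activity and reduced off-target effects.
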