Features (pLannotate 1.2.2; 29 found; start..end, strand, type, name):
     14..80      +  CDS            small t antigen (fragment): SV40 (simian virus 40) small t antigen
    106..317     +  promoter       EF-1α core promoter: core promoter for human elongation factor EF-1α
    318..1256    +  intron         EF-1α intron A: intron upstream of the start codon of human EF-1α
   1278..1877    +  CDS            PuroR (fragment): puromycin N-acetyltransferase; pac from Streptomyces; confers resistance to puromycin
   1893..2481    +  misc_feature   WPRE: woodchuck hepatitis virus posttranscriptional regulatory element
   2532..2551    +  misc_feature   cPPT/CTS (fragment): central polypurine tract and central termination sequence of HIV-1
   2553..2786    +  LTR            3' LTR (ΔU3): self-inactivating 3' long terminal repeat (LTR) from HIV-1
   2864..2985    +  polyA_signal   SV40 poly(A) signal: SV40 polyadenylation signal
   3025..3160    +  rep_origin     SV40 ori: SV40 origin of replication
   3181..3199    -  promoter       T7 promoter: promoter for bacteriophage T7 RNA polymerase
   3207..3362    +  CDS            lacZα (fragment): LacZα fragment of β-galactosidase; lacZ fragment
   3367..3795    +  rep_origin     f1 ori (sequence partly withheld): f1 bacteriophage origin of replication; arrow indicates direction of (+) strand synthesis
   3848..3952    +  promoter       AmpR promoter: bla
   3953..4813    +  CDS            AmpR: β-lactamase; bla; confers resistance to ampicillin, carbenicillin, and related antibiotics
   4984..5572    +  rep_origin     ori: high-copy-number ColE1/pMB1/pBR322/pUC origin of replication
   5755..5847    +  CDS            lacI (fragment): lac repressor; lacI; The lac repressor binds to the lac operator to inhibit transcription in E. coli. This inhibition can be relieved by adding lactose or isopropyl-β-D-thiogalactopyranoside (IPTG).
   5860..5881    +  protein_bind   CAP binding site: CAP binding activates transcription in the presence of cAMP. E. coli catabolite activator protein
   5896..5926    +  promoter       lac promoter: promoter for the E. coli lac operon
   5934..5950    +  protein_bind   lac operator: The lac repressor binds to the lac operator to inhibit transcription in E. coli. This inhibition can be relieved by adding lactose or isopropyl-β-D-thiogalactopyranoside (IPTG). lac repressor encoded by lacI
   5995..6013    +  promoter       T3 promoter: promoter for bacteriophage T3 RNA polymerase
   6041..6267    +  promoter       RSV promoter: Rous sarcoma virus enhancer/promoter
   6268..6448    +  LTR            5' LTR (truncated): truncated 5' long terminal repeat (LTR) from HIV-1
   6495..6620    +  misc_feature   HIV-1 Ψ: packaging signal of human immunodeficiency virus type 1
   6604..6967    +  CDS            HIV-1 gag (fragment): gag protein from human immunodeficiency virus 1; gag
   7113..7346    +  misc_feature   RRE: The Rev response element (RRE) of HIV-1 allows for Rev-dependent mRNA export from the nucleus to the cytoplasm.
   7723..7749    +  CDS            Rev (fragment): human immunodeficiency virus 1 (HIV-1) Rev protein; rev; enhances nuclear export of unspliced and incompletely spliced viral mRNAs
   7753..7993    +  promoter       U6 promoter: RNA polymerase III promoter for human U6 snRNA
   8023..8098    +  misc_RNA       gRNA scaffold: guide RNA scaffold for the Streptococcus pyogenes CRISPR/Cas9 system
   8154..8271    +  misc_feature   cPPT/CTS: central polypurine tract and central termination sequence of HIV-1
>Addgene plasmid #76020 | DAPK2 gRNA (BRDN0001149451) | addgene full sequence | sequence record 185026 | Addgene Assembled Sequence
CCCGGGTGCAAAGATGGATAAAGTTTTAAACAGAGAGGAATCTTTGCAGCTAATGGACCTTCTAGGTCTT
GAAAGGAGTGGGAATTGGCTCCGGTGCCCGTCAGTGGGCAGAGCGCACATCGCCCACAGTCCCCGAGAAG
TTGGGGGGAGGGGTCGGCAATTGATCCGGTGCCTAGAGAAGGTGGCGCGGGGTAAACTGGGAAAGTGATG
TCGTGTACTGGCTCCGCCTTTTTCCCGAGGGTGGGGGAGAACCGTATATAAGTGCAGTAGTCGCCGTGAA
CGTTCTTTTTCGCAACGGGTTTGCCGCCAGAACACAGGTAAGTGCCGTGTGTGGTTCCCGCGGGCCTGGC
CTCTTTACGGGTTATGGCCCTTGCGTGCCTTGAATTACTTCCACCTGGCTGCAGTACGTGATTCTTGATC
CCGAGCTTCGGGTTGGAAGTGGGTGGGAGAGTTCGAGGCCTTGCGCTTAAGGAGCCCCTTCGCCTCGTGC
TTGAGTTGAGGCCTGGCCTGGGCGCTGGGGCCGCCGCGTGCGAATCTGGTGGCACCTTCGCGCCTGTCTC
GCTGCTTTCGATAAGTCTCTAGCCATTTAAAATTTTTGATGACCTGCTGCGACGCTTTTTTTCTGGCAAG
ATAGTCTTGTAAATGCGGGCCAAGATCTGCACACTGGTATTTCGGTTTTTGGGGCCGCGGGCGGCGACGG
GGCCCGTGCGTCCCAGCGCACATGTTCGGCGAGGCGGGGCCTGCGAGCGCGGCCACCGAGAATCGGACGG
GGGTAGTCTCAAGCTGGCCGGCCTGCTCTGGTGCCTGGCCTCGCGCCGCCGTGTATCGCCCCGCCCTGGG
CGGCAAGGCTGGCCCGGTCGGCACCAGTTGCGTGAGCGGAAAGATGGCCGCTTCCCGGCCCTGCTGCAGG
GAGCTCAAAATGGAGGACGCGGCGCTCGGGAGAGCGGGCGGGTGAGTCACCCACACAAAGGAAAAGGGCC
TTTCCGTCCTCAGCCGTCGCTTCATGTGACTCCACGGAGTACCGGGCGCCGTCCAGGCACCTCGATTAGT
TCTCGAGCTTTTGGAGTACGTCGTCTTTAGGTTGGGGGGAGGGGTTTTATGCGATGGAGTTTCCCCACAC
TGAGTGGGTGGAGACTGAAGTTAGGCCAGCTTGGCACTTGATGTAATTCTCCTTGGAATTTGCCCTTTTT
GAGTTTGGATCTTGGTTCATTCTCAAGCCTCAGACAGTGGTTCAAAGTTTTTTTCTTCCATTTCAGGTGT
CGTGACGTACGGCCACCATGACCGAGTACAAGCCCACGGTGCGCCTCGCCACCCGCGACGACGTCCCCAG
GGCCGTACGCACCCTCGCCGCCGCGTTCGCCGACTACCCCGCCACGCGCCACACCGTCGATCCGGACCGC
CACATCGAGCGGGTCACCGAGCTGCAAGAACTCTTCCTCACGCGCGTCGGGCTCGACATCGGCAAGGTGT
GGGTCGCGGACGACGGCGCCGCCGTGGCGGTCTGGACCACGCCGGAGAGCGTCGAAGCGGGGGCGGTGTT
CGCCGAGATCGGCCCGCGCATGGCCGAGTTGAGCGGTTCCCGGCTGGCCGCGCAGCAACAGATGGAAGGC
CTCCTGGCGCCGCACCGGCCCAAGGAGCCCGCGTGGTTCCTGGCCACCGTCGGAGTCTCGCCCGACCACC
AGGGCAAGGGTCTGGGCAGCGCCGTCGTGCTCCCCGGAGTGGAGGCGGCCGAGCGCGCCGGGGTGCCCGC
CTTCCTGGAGACCTCCGCGCCCCGCAACCTCCCCTTCTACGAGCGGCTCGGCTTCACCGTCACCGCCGAC
GTCGAGGTGCCCGAAGGACCGCGCACCTGGTGCATGACCCGCAAGCCCGGTGCCTGAACGCGTTAAGTCG
ACAATCAACCTCTGGATTACAAAATTTGTGAAAGATTGACTGGTATTCTTAACTATGTTGCTCCTTTTAC
GCTATGTGGATACGCTGCTTTAATGCCTTTGTATCATGCTATTGCTTCCCGTATGGCTTTCATTTTCTCC
TCCTTGTATAAATCCTGGTTGCTGTCTCTTTATGAGGAGTTGTGGCCCGTTGTCAGGCAACGTGGCGTGG
TGTGCACTGTGTTTGCTGACGCAACCCCCACTGGTTGGGGCATTGCCACCACCTGTCAGCTCCTTTCCGG
GACTTTCGCTTTCCCCCTCCCTATTGCCACGGCGGAACTCATCGCCGCCTGCCTTGCCCGCTGCTGGACA
GGGGCTCGGCTGTTGGGCACTGACAATTCCGTGGTGTTGTCGGGGAAATCATCGTCCTTTCCTTGGCTGC
TCGCCTGTGTTGCCACCTGGATTCTGCGCGGGACGTCCTTCTGCTACGTCCCTTCGGCCCTCAATCCAGC
GGACCTTCCTTCCCGCGGCCTGCTGCCGGCTCTGCGGCCTCTTCCGCGTCTTCGCCTTCGCCCTCAGACG
AGTCGGATCTCCCTTTGGGCCGCCTCCCCGCGTCGACTTTAAGACCAATGACTTACAAGGCAGCTGTAGA
TCTTAGCCACTTTTTAAAAGAAAAGGGGGGACTGGAAGGGCTAATTCACTCCCAACGAAGACAAGATCTG
CTTTTTGCTTGTACTGGGTCTCTCTGGTTAGACCAGATCTGAGCCTGGGAGCTCTCTGGCTAACTAGGGA
ACCCACTGCTTAAGCCTCAATAAAGCTTGCCTTGAGTGCTTCAAGTAGTGTGTGCCCGTCTGTTGTGTGA
CTCTGGTAACTAGAGATCCCTCAGACCCTTTTAGTCAGTGTGGAAAATCTCTAGCAGTACGTATAGTAGT
TCATGTCATCTTATTATTCAGTATTTATAACTTGCAAAGAAATGAATATCAGAGAGTGAGAGGAACTTGT
TTATTGCAGCTTATAATGGTTACAAATAAAGCAATAGCATCACAAATTTCACAAATAAAGCATTTTTTTC
ACTGCATTCTAGTTGTGGTTTGTCCAAACTCATCAATGTATCTTATCATGTCTGGCTCTAGCTATCCCGC
CCCTAACTCCGCCCATCCCGCCCCTAACTCCGCCCAGTTCCGCCCATTCTCCGCCCCATGGCTGACTAAT
TTTTTTTATTTATGCAGAGGCCGAGGCCGCCTCGGCCTCTGAGCTATTCCAGAAGTAGTGAGGAGGCTTT
TTTGGAGGCCTAGGGACGTACCCAATTCGCCCTATAGTGAGTCGTATTACGCGCGCTCACTGGCCGTCGT
TTTACAACGTCGTGACTGGGAAAACCCTGGCGTTACCCAACTTAATCGCCTTGCAGCACATCCCCCTTTC
GCCAGCTGGCGTAATAGCGAAGAGGCCCGCACCGATCGCCCTTCCCAACAGTTGCGCAGCCTGAATGGCG
AATGGG
[124 nt withheld, positions 3367-3490]
C
[91 nt withheld, positions 3492-3582]
A
[49 nt withheld, positions 3584-3632]
CCTTTGACGTTGGAGTCCACGTTCTTT
[37 nt withheld, positions 3660-3696]
ACCCTATCTCGGTCTATTCTTTTGATTTATAAGGGATTTTGCCGATTTCGGCCTATTGGTTAAAAAATGA
GCTGATTTAACAAAAATTTAACGCGAATTTTAACAAAATATTAACGCTTACAATTTAGGTGGCACTTTTC
GGGGAAATGTGCGCGGAACCCCTATTTGTTTATTTTTCTAAATACATTCAAATATGTATCCGCTCATGAG
ACAATAACCCTGATAAATGCTTCAATAATATTGAAAAAGGAAGAGTATGAGTATTCAACATTTCCGTGTC
GCCCTTATTCCCTTTTTTGCGGCATTTTGCCTTCCTGTTTTTGCTCACCCAGAAACGCTGGTGAAAGTAA
AAGATGCTGAAGATCAGTTGGGTGCACGAGTGGGTTACATCGAACTGGATCTCAACAGCGGTAAGATCCT
TGAGAGTTTTCGCCCCGAAGAACGTTTTCCAATGATGAGCACTTTTAAAGTTCTGCTATGTGGCGCGGTA
TTATCCCGTATTGACGCCGGGCAAGAGCAACTCGGTCGCCGCATACACTATTCTCAGAATGACTTGGTTG
AGTACTCACCAGTCACAGAAAAGCATCTTACGGATGGCATGACAGTAAGAGAATTATGCAGTGCTGCCAT
AACCATGAGTGATAACACTGCGGCCAACTTACTTCTGACAACGATCGGAGGACCGAAGGAGCTAACCGCT
TTTTTGCACAACATGGGGGATCATGTAACTCGCCTTGATCGTTGGGAACCGGAGCTGAATGAAGCCATAC
CAAACGACGAGCGTGACACCACGATGCCTGTAGCAATGGCAACAACGTTGCGCAAACTATTAACTGGCGA
ACTACTTACTCTAGCTTCCCGGCAACAATTAATAGACTGGATGGAGGCGGATAAAGTTGCAGGACCACTT
CTGCGCTCGGCCCTTCCGGCTGGCTGGTTTATTGCTGATAAATCTGGAGCCGGTGAGCGTGGGTCTCGCG
GTATCATTGCAGCACTGGGGCCAGATGGTAAGCCCTCCCGTATCGTAGTTATCTACACGACGGGGAGTCA
GGCAACTATGGATGAACGAAATAGACAGATCGCTGAGATAGGTGCCTCACTGATTAAGCATTGGTAACTG
TCAGACCAAGTTTACTCATATATACTTTAGATTGATTTAAAACTTCATTTTTAATTTAAAAGGATCTAGG
TGAAGATCCTTTTTGATAATCTCATGACCAAAATCCCTTAACGTGAGTTTTCGTTCCACTGAGCGTCAGA
CCCCGTAGAAAAGATCAAAGGATCTTCTTGAGATCCTTTTTTTCTGCGCGTAATCTGCTGCTTGCAAACA
AAAAAACCACCGCTACCAGCGGTGGTTTGTTTGCCGGATCAAGAGCTACCAACTCTTTTTCCGAAGGTAA
CTGGCTTCAGCAGAGCGCAGATACCAAATACTGTTCTTCTAGTGTAGCCGTAGTTAGGCCACCACTTCAA
GAACTCTGTAGCACCGCCTACATACCTCGCTCTGCTAATCCTGTTACCAGTGGCTGCTGCCAGTGGCGAT
AAGTCGTGTCTTACCGGGTTGGACTCAAGACGATAGTTACCGGATAAGGCGCAGCGGTCGGGCTGAACGG
GGGGTTCGTGCACACAGCCCAGCTTGGAGCGAACGACCTACACCGAACTGAGATACCTACAGCGTGAGCT
ATGAGAAAGCGCCACGCTTCCCGAAGGGAGAAAGGCGGACAGGTATCCGGTAAGCGGCAGGGTCGGAACA
GGAGAGCGCACGAGGGAGCTTCCAGGGGGAAACGCCTGGTATCTTTATAGTCCTGTCGGGTTTCGCCACC
TCTGACTTGAGCGTCGATTTTTGTGATGCTCGTCAGGGGGGCGGAGCCTATGGAAAAACGCCAGCAACGC
GGCCTTTTTACGGTTCCTGGCCTTTTGCTGGCCTTTTGCTCACATGTTCTTTCCTGCGTTATCCCCTGAT
TCTGTGGATAACCGTATTACCGCCTTTGAGTGAGCTGATACCGCTCGCCGCAGCCGAACGACCGAGCGCA
GCGAGTCAGTGAGCGAGGAAGCGGAAGAGCGCCCAATACGCAAACCGCCTCTCCCCGCGCGTTGGCCGAT
TCATTAATGCAGCTGGCACGACAGGTTTCCCGACTGGAAAGCGGGCAGTGAGCGCAACGCAATTAATGTG
AGTTAGCTCACTCATTAGGCACCCCAGGCTTTACACTTTATGCTTCCGGCTCGTATGTTGTGTGGAATTG
TGAGCGGATAACAATTTCACACAGGAAACAGCTATGACCATGATTACGCCAAGCGCGCAATTAACCCTCA
CTAAAGGGAACAAAAGCTGGAGCTGCAAGCTTAATGTAGTCTTATGCAATACTCTTGTAGTCTTGCAACA
TGGTAACGATGAGTTAGCAACATGCCTTACAAGGAGAGAAAAAGCACCGTGCATGCCGATTGGTGGAAGT
AAGGTGGTACGATCGTGCCTTATTAGGAAGGCAACAGACGGGTCTGACATGGATTGGACGAACCACTGAA
TTGCCGCATTGCAGAGATATTGTATTTAAGTGCCTAGCTCGATACATAAACGGGTCTCTCTGGTTAGACC
AGATCTGAGCCTGGGAGCTCTCTGGCTAACTAGGGAACCCACTGCTTAAGCCTCAATAAAGCTTGCCTTG
AGTGCTTCAAGTAGTGTGTGCCCGTCTGTTGTGTGACTCTGGTAACTAGAGATCCCTCAGACCCTTTTAG
TCAGTGTGGAAAATCTCTAGCAGTGGCGCCCGAACAGGGACTTGAAAGCGAAAGGGAAACCAGAGGAGCT
CTCTCGACGCAGGACTCGGCTTGCTGAAGCGCGCACGGCAAGAGGCGAGGGGCGGCGACTGGTGAGTACG
CCAAAAATTTTGACTAGCGGAGGCTAGAAGGAGAGAGATGGGTGCGAGAGCGTCAGTATTAAGCGGGGGA
GAATTAGATCGCGATGGGAAAAAATTCGGTTAAGGCCAGGGGGAAAGAAAAAATATAAATTAAAACATAT
AGTATGGGCAAGCAGGGAGCTAGAACGATTCGCAGTTAATCCTGGCCTGTTAGAAACATCAGAAGGCTGT
AGACAAATACTGGGACAGCTACAACCATCCCTTCAGACAGGATCAGAAGAACTTAGATCATTATATAATA
CAGTAGCAACCCTCTATTGTGTGCATCAAAGGATAGAGATAAAAGACACCAAGGAAGCTTTAGACAAGAT
AGAGGAAGAGCAAAACAAAAGTAAGACCACCGCACAGCAAGCGGCCGCTGATCTTCAGACCTGGAGGAGG
AGATATGAGGGACAATTGGAGAAGTGAATTATATAAATATAAAGTAGTAAAAATTGAACCATTAGGAGTA
GCACCCACCAAGGCAAAGAGAAGAGTGGTGCAGAGAGAAAAAAGAGCAGTGGGAATAGGAGCTTTGTTCC
TTGGGTTCTTGGGAGCAGCAGGAAGCACTATGGGCGCAGCGTCAATGACGCTGACGGTACAGGCCAGACA
ATTATTGTCTGGTATAGTGCAGCAGCAGAACAATTTGCTGAGGGCTATTGAGGCGCAACAGCATCTGTTG
CAACTCACAGTCTGGGGCATCAAGCAGCTCCAGGCAAGAATCCTGGCTGTGGAAAGATACCTAAAGGATC
AACAGCTCCTGGGGATTTGGGGTTGCTCTGGAAAACTCATTTGCACCACTGCTGTGCCTTGGAATGCTAG
TTGGAGTAATAAATCTCTGGAACAGATTTGGAATCACACGACCTGGATGGAGTGGGACAGAGAAATTAAC
AATTACACAAGCTTAATACACTCCTTAATTGAAGAATCGCAAAACCAGCAAGAAAAGAATGAACAAGAAT
TATTGGAATTAGATAAATGGGCAAGTTTGTGGAATTGGTTTAACATAACAAATTGGCTGTGGTATATAAA
ATTATTCATAATGATAGTAGGAGGCTTGGTAGGTTTAAGAATAGTTTTTGCTGTACTTTCTATAGTGAAT
AGAGTTAGGCAGGGATATTCACCATTATCGTTTCAGACCCACCTCCCAACCCCGAGGGGACCCAGAGAGG
GCCTATTTCCCATGATTCCTTCATATTTGCATATACGATACAAGGCTGTTAGAGAGATAATTAGAATTAA
TTTGACTGTAAACACAAAGATATTAGTACAAAATACGTGACGTAGAAAGTAATAATTTCTTGGGTAGTTT
GCAGTTTTAAAATTATGTTTTAAAATGGACTATCATATGCTTACCGTAACTTGAAAGTATTTCGATTTCT
TGGCTTTATATATCTTGTGGAAAGGACGAAACACCGCTATGAGAACCGCACCGACGGTTTTAGAGCTAGA
AATAGCAAGTTAAAATAAGGCTAGTCCGTTATCAACTTGAAAAAGTGGCACCGAGTCGGTGCTTTTTTAA
GCTTGGCGTAACTAGATCTTGAGACAAATGGCAGTATTCATCCACAATTTTAAAAGAAAAGGGGGGATTG
GGGGGTACAGTGCAGGGGAAAGAATAGTAGACATAATAGCAACAGACATACAAACTAAAGAATTACAAAA
ACAAATTACAAAAATTCAAAATTTTCGGGTTTATTACAGGGACAGCAGAGATCCACTTTGGCGCCGGCTC
GAGGGGG
