>Addgene plasmid #76020 | DAPK2 gRNA (BRDN0001149451) | depositor partial sequence | sequence record 143480 | Target Sequence
CTATGAGAACCGCACCGACG
