>Addgene plasmid #76020 | DAPK2 gRNA (BRDN0001149451) | addgene partial sequence | sequence record 185025 | hU6-F
AGAAAGTAATAATTTCTTGGGTAGTTTGCAGTTTTAAAATTATGTTTTAAAATGGACTATCATATGCTTA
CCGTAACTTGAAAGTATTTCGATTTCTTGGCTTTATATATCTTGTGGAAAGGACGAAACACCGCTATGAG
AACCGCACCGACGGTTTTAGAGCTAGAAATAGCAAGTTAAAATAAGGCTAGTCCGTTATCAACTTGAAAA
AGTGGCACCGAGTCGGTGCTTTTTTAAGCTTGGCGTAACTAGATCTTGAGACAAATGGCAGTATTCATCC
ACAATTTTAAAAGAAAAGGGGGGATTGGGGGGTACAGTGCAGGGGAAAGAATAGTAGACATAATAGCAAC
AGACATACAAACTAAAGAATTACAAAAACAAATTACAAAAATTCAAAATTTTCGGGTTTATTACAGGGAC
AGCAGAGATCCACTTTGGCGCCGGCTCGAGGGGGCCCGGGTGCAAAGATGGATAAAGTTTTAAACAGAGA
GGAATCTTTGCAGCTAATGGACCTTCTAGGTCTTGAAAGGAGTGGGAATTGGCTCCGGTGCCCGTCAGTG
GGCAGAGCGC
